>Addgene plasmid #233289 | inducible shSRP19_9 in pLKO tet on | addgene full sequence | sequence record 464956 | Addgene NGS Result
AGTGAGCTGATACCGCTCGCCGCAGCCGAACGACCGAGCGCAGCGAGTCAGTGAGCGAGGAAGCGGAAGA
GCGCCCAATACGCAAACCGCCTCTCCCCGCGCGTTGGCCGATTCATTAATGCAGCTGGCACGACAGGTTT
CCCGACTGGAAAGCGGGCAGTGAGCGCAACGCAATTAATGTGAGTTAGCTCACTCATTAGGCACCCCAGG
CTTTACACTTTATGCTTCCGGCTCGTATGTTGTGTGGAATTGTGAGCGGATAACAATTTCACACAGGAAA
CAGCTATGACCATGATTACGCCAAGCGCGCAATTAACCCTCACTAAAGGGAACAAAAGCTGGAGCTGCAA
GCTTAATGTAGTCTTATGCAATACTCTTGTAGTCTTGCAACATGGTAACGATGAGTTAGCAACATGCCTT
ACAAGGAGAGAAAAAGCACCGTGCATGCCGATTGGTGGAAGTAAGGTGGTACGATCGTGCCTTATTAGGA
AGGCAACAGACGGGTCTGACATGGATTGGACGAACCACTGAATTGCCGCATTGCAGAGATATTGTATTTA
AGTGCCTAGCTCGATACATAAACGGGTCTCTCTGGTTAGACCAGATCTGAGCCTGGGAGCTCTCTGGCTA
ACTAGGGAACCCACTGCTTAAGCCTCAATAAAGCTTGCCTTGAGTGCTTCAAGTAGTGTGTGCCCGTCTG
TTGTGTGACTCTGGTAACTAGAGATCCCTCAGACCCTTTTAGTCAGTGTGGAAAATCTCTAGCAGTGGCG
CCCGAACAGGGACTTGAAAGCGAAAGGGAAACCAGAGGAGCTCTCTCGACGCAGGACTCGGCTTGCTGAA
GCGCGCACGGCAAGAGGCGAGGGGCGGCGACTGGTGAGTACGCCAAAAATTTTGACTAGCGGAGGCTAGA
AGGAGAGAGATGGGTGCGAGAGCGTCAGTATTAAGCGGGGGAGAATTAGATCGCGATGGGAAAAAATTCG
GTTAAGGCCAGGGGGAAAGAAAAAATATAAATTAAAACATATAGTATGGGCAAGCAGGGAGCTAGAACGA
TTCGCAGTTAATCCTGGCCTGTTAGAAACATCAGAAGGCTGTAGACAAATACTGGGACAGCTACAACCAT
CCCTTCAGACAGGATCAGAAGAACTTAGATCATTATATAATACAGTAGCAACCCTCTATTGTGTGCATCA
AAGGATAGAGATAAAAGACACCAAGGAAGCTTTAGACAAGATAGAGGAAGAGCAAAACAAAAGTAAGACC
ACCGCACAGCAAGCGGCCGCTGATCTTCAGACCTGGAGGAGGAGATATGAGGGACAATTGGAGAAGTGAA
TTATATAAATATAAAGTAGTAAAAATTGAACCATTAGGAGTAGCACCCACCAAGGCAAAGAGAAGAGTGG
TGCAGAGAGAAAAAAGAGCAGTGGGAATAGGAGCTTTGTTCCTTGGGTTCTTGGGAGCAGCAGGAAGCAC
TATGGGCGCAGCGTCAATGACGCTGACGGTACAGGCCAGACAATTATTGTCTGGTATAGTGCAGCAGCAG
AACAATTTGCTGAGGGCTATTGAGGCGCAACAGCATCTGTTGCAACTCACAGTCTGGGGCATCAAGCAGC
TCCAGGCAAGAATCCTGGCTGTGGAAAGATACCTAAAGGATCAACAGCTCCTGGGGATTTGGGGTTGCTC
TGGAAAACTCATTTGCACCACTGCTGTGCCTTGGAATGCTAGTTGGAGTAATAAATCTCTGGAACAGATT
TGGAATCACACGACCTGGATGGAGTGGGACAGAGAAATTAACAATTACACAAGCTTAATACACTCCTTAA
TTGAAGAATCGCAAAACCAGCAAGAAAAGAATGAACAAGAATTATTGGAATTAGATAAATGGGCAAGTTT
GTGGAATTGGTTTAACATAACAAATTGGCTGTGGTATATAAAATTATTCATAATGATAGTAGGAGGCTTG
GTAGGTTTAAGAATAGTTTTTGCTGTACTTTCTATAGTGAATAGAGTTAGGCAGGGATATTCACCATTAT
CGTTTCAGACCCACCTCCCAACCCCGAGGGGACCCGACAGGCCCGAAGGAATAGAAGAAGAAGGTGGAGA
GAGAGACAGAGACAGATCCATTCGATTAGTGAACGGATCTCGACGGTATCGATCACGAGACTAGCCTCGA
GCGGCCGCAATATTTGCATGTCGCTATGTGTTCTGGGAAATCACCATAAACGTGAAATCCCTATCAGTGA
TAGAGACTTATAAGTTCCCTATCAGTGATAGAGACACCGGATGAATGGAGACTTCTAATTTCTCGAGAAA
TTAGAAGTCTCCATTCATTTTTTGAATTCTCGACCTCGAGACAAATGGCAGTATTCATCCACAATTTTAA
AAGAAAAGGGGGGATTGGGGGGTACAGTGCAGGGGAAAGAATAGTAGACATAATAGCAACAGACATACAA
ACTAAAGAATTACAAAAACAAATTACAAAAATTCAAAATTTTCGGGTTTATTACAGGGACAGCAGAGATC
CACTTTGGCCGCGGCTCGAGGGGGTTGGGGTTGCGCCTTTTCCAAGGCAGCCCTGGGTTTGCGCAGGGAC
GCGGCTGCTCTGGGCGTGGTTCCGGGAAACGCAGCGGCGCCGACCCTGGGTCTCGCACATTCTTCACGTC
CGTTCGCAGCGTCACCCGGATCTTCGCCGCTACCCTTGTGGGCCCCCCGGCGACGCTTCCTGCTCCGCCC
CTAAGTCGGGAAGGTTCCTTGCGGTTCGCGGCGTGCCGGACGTGACAAACGGAAGCCGCACGTCTCACTA
GTACCCTCGCAGACGGACAGCGCCAGGGAGCAATGGCAGCGCGCCGACCGCGATGGGCTGTGGCCAATAG
CGGCTGCTCAGCAGGGCGCGCCGAGAGCAGCGGCCGGGAAGGGGCGGTGCGGGAGGCGGGGTGTGGGGCG
GTAGTGTGGGCCCTGTTCCTGCCCGCGCGGTGTTCCGCATTCTGCAAGCCTCCGGAGCGCACGTCGGCAG
TCGGCTCCCTCGTTGACCGAATCACCGACCTCTCTCCCCAGGGGGATCTGTGAGTTTGGGGACCCTTGAT
TGTTCTTTCTTTTTCGCTATTGTAAAATTCATGTTATATGGAGGGGGCAAAGTTTTCAGGGTGTTGTTTA
GAATGGGAAGATGTCCCTTGTATCACCATGGACCCTCATGATAATTTTGTTTCTTTCACTTTCTACTCTG
TTGACAACCATTGTCTCCTCTTATTTTCTTTTCATTTTCTGTAACTTTTTCGTTAAACTTTAGCTTGCAT
TTGTAACGAATTTTTAAATTCACTTTTGTTTATTTGTCAGATTGTAAGTACTTTCTCTAATCACTTTTTT
TTCAAGGCAATCAGGGTATATTATATTGTACTTCAGCACAGTTTTAGAGAACAATTGTTATAATTAAATG
ATAAGGTAGAATATTTCTGCATATAAATTCTGGCTGGCGTGGAAATATTCTTATTGGTAGAAACAACTAC
ATCCTGGTCATCATCCTGCCTTTCTCTTTATGGTTACAATGATATACACTGTTTGAGATGAGGATAAAAT
ACTCTGAGTCCAAACCGGGCCCCTCTGCTAACCATGTTCATGCCTTCTTCTTTTTCCTACAGCTCCTGGG
CAACGTGCTGGTTATTGTGCTGTCTCATCATTTTGGCAAAGAATTGTAATACGACTCACTATAGGGCGAA
TTGATATGTCTAGATTAGATAAAAGTAAAGTGATTAACAGCGCATTAGAGCTGCTTAATGAGGTCGGAAT
CGAAGGTTTAACAACCCGTAAACTCGCCCAGAAGCTAGGTGTAGAGCAGCCTACATTGTATTGGCATGTA
AAAAATAAGCGGGCTTTGCTCGACGCCTTAGCCATTGAGATGTTAGATAGGCACCATACTCACTTTTGCC
CTTTAGAAGGGGAAAGCTGGCAAGATTTTTTACGTAATAACGCTAAAAGTTTTAGATGTGCTTTACTAAG
TCATCGCGATGGAGCAAAAGTACATTTAGGTACACGGCCTACAGAAAAACAGTATGAAACTCTCGAAAAT
CAATTAGCCTTTTTATGCCAACAAGGTTTTTCACTAGAGAATGCATTATATGCACTCAGCGCTGTGGGGC
ATTTTACTTTAGGTTGCGTATTGGAAGATCAAGAGCATCAAGTCGCTAAAGAAGAAAGGGAAACACCTAC
TACTGATAGTATGCCGCCATTATTACGACAAGCTATCGAATTATTTGATCACCAAGGTGCAGAGCCAGCC
TTCTTATTCGGCCTTGAATTGATCATATGCGGATTAGAAAAACAACTTAAATGTGAAAGTGGGTCCGCGT
ACAGCGGCTCCCGGGAGTTCTAGGGATCTGCCCCTCTCCCTCCCCCCCCCCTAACGTTACTGGCCGAAGC
CGCTTGGAATAAGGCCGGTGTGCGTTTGTCTATATGTTATTTTCCACCATATTGCCGTCTTTTGGCAATG
TGAGGGCCCGGAAACCTGGCCCTGTCTTCTTGACGAGCATTCCTAGGGGTCTTTCCCCTCTCGCCAAAGG
AATGCAAGGTCTGTTGAATGTCGTGAAGGAAGCAGTTCCTCTGGAAGCTTCTTGAAGACAAACAACGTCT
GTAGCGACCCTTTGCAGGCAGCGGAACCCCCCACCTGGCGACAGGTGCCTCTGCGGCCAAAAGCCACGTG
TATAAGATACACCTGCAAAGGCGGCACAACCCCAGTGCCACGTTGTGAGTTGGATAGTTGTGGAAAGAGT
CAAATGGCTCTCCTCAAGCGTATTCAACAAGGGGCTGAAGGATGCCCAGAAGGTACCCCATTGTATGGGA
TCTGATCTGGGGCCTCGGTGCACATGCTTTACATGTGTTTAGTCGAGGTTAAAAAAACGTCTAGGCCCCC
CGAACCACGGGGACGTGGTTTTCCTTTGAAAAACACGATGATAAGGATCCACCGGAGCTTACCATGACCG
AGTACAAGCCCACGGTGCGCCTCGCCACCCGCGACGACGTCCCCAGGGCCGTACGCACCCTCGCCGCCGC
GTTCGCCGACTACCCCGCCACGCGCCACACCGTCGATCCGGACCGCCACATCGAGCGGGTCACCGAGCTG
CAAGAACTCTTCCTCACGCGCGTCGGGCTCGACATCGGCAAGGTGTGGGTCGCGGACGACGGCGCCGCGG
TGGCGGTCTGGACCACGCCGGAGAGCGTCGAAGCGGGGGCGGTGTTCGCCGAGATCGGCCCGCGCATGGC
CGAGTTGAGCGGTTCCCGGCTGGCCGCGCAGCAACAGATGGAAGGCCTCCTGGCGCCGCACCGGCCCAAG
GAGCCCGCGTGGTTCCTGGCCACCGTCGGCGTCTCGCCCGACCACCAGGGCAAGGGTCTGGGCAGCGCCG
TCGTGCTCCCCGGAGTGGAGGCGGCCGAGCGCGCCGGGGTGCCCGCCTTCCTGGAGACCTCCGCGCCCCG
CAACCTCCCCTTCTACGAGCGGCTCGGCTTCACCGTCACCGCCGACGTCGAGGTGCCCGAAGGACCGCGC
ACCTGGTGCATGACCCGCAAGCCCGGTGCCTGACGCCCGCCCCACGACCCGCAGCGCCCGACCGAAAGGA
GCGCACGACCCCATGCATCGGTACCTTTAAGACCAATGACTTACAAGGCAGCTGTAGATCTTAGCCACTT
TTTAAAAGAAAAGGGGGGACTGGAAGGGCTAATTCACTCCCAACGAAGACAAGATCTGCTTTTTGCTTGT
ACTGGGTCTCTCTGGTTAGACCAGATCTGAGCCTGGGAGCTCTCTGGCTAACTAGGGAACCCACTGCTTA
AGCCTCAATAAAGCTTGCCTTGAGTGCTTCAAGTAGTGTGTGCCCGTCTGTTGTGTGACTCTGGTAACTA
GAGATCCCTCAGACCCTTTTAGTCAGTGTGGAAAATCTCTAGCAGTAGTAGTTCATGTCATCTTATTATT
CAGTATTTATAACTTGCAAAGAAATGAATATCAGAGAGTGAGAGGAACTTGTTTATTGCAGCTTATAATG
GTTACAAATAAAGCAATAGCATCACAAATTTCACAAATAAAGCATTTTTTTCACTGCATTCTAGTTGTGG
TTTGTCCAAACTCATCAATGTATCTTATCATGTCTGGCTCTAGCTATCCCGCCCCTAACTCCGCCCATCC
CGCCCCTAACTCCGCCCAGTTCCGCCCATTCTCCGCCCCATGGCTGACTAATTTTTTTTATTTATGCAGA
GGCCGAGGCCGCCTCGGCCTCTGAGCTATTCCAGAAGTAGTGAGGAGGCTTTTTTGGAGGCCTAGGGACG
TACCCAATTCGCCCTATAGTGAGTCGTATTACGCGCGCTCACTGGCCGTCGTTTTACAACGTCGTGACTG
GGAAAACCCTGGCGTTACCCAACTTAATCGCCTTGCAGCACATCCCCCTTTCGCCAGCTGGCGTAATAGC
GAAGAGGCCCGCACCGATCGCCCTTCCCAACAGTTGCGCAGCCTGAATGGCGAATGGG
[124 nt withheld, positions 6499-6622]
C
[91 nt withheld, positions 6624-6714]
A
[49 nt withheld, positions 6716-6764]
CCTTTGACGTTGGAGTCCACGTTCTTT
[37 nt withheld, positions 6792-6828]
ACCCTATCTCGGTCTATTCTTTTGATTTATAAGGGATTTTGCCGATTTCGGCCTATTGGTTAAAAAATGA
GCTGATTTAACAAAAATTTAACGCGAATTTTAACAAAATATTAACGCTTACAATTTAGGTGGCACTTTTC
GGGGAAATGTGCGCGGAACCCCTATTTGTTTATTTTTCTAAATACATTCAAATATGTATCCGCTCATGAG
ACAATAACCCTGATAAATGCTTCAATAATATTGAAAAAGGAAGAGTATGAGTATTCAACATTTCCGTGTC
GCCCTTATTCCCTTTTTTGCGGCATTTTGCCTTCCTGTTTTTGCTCACCCAGAAACGCTGGTGAAAGTAA
AAGATGCTGAAGATCAGTTGGGTGCACGAGTGGGTTACATCGAACTGGATCTCAACAGCGGTAAGATCCT
TGAGAGTTTTCGCCCCGAAGAACGTTTTCCAATGATGAGCACTTTTAAAGTTCTGCTATGTGGCGCGGTA
TTATCCCGTATTGACGCCGGGCAAGAGCAACTCGGTCGCCGCATACACTATTCTCAGAATGACTTGGTTG
AGTACTCACCAGTCACAGAAAAGCATCTTACGGATGGCATGACAGTAAGAGAATTATGCAGTGCTGCCAT
AACCATGAGTGATAACACTGCGGCCAACTTACTTCTGACAACGATCGGAGGACCGAAGGAGCTAACCGCT
TTTTTGCACAACATGGGGGATCATGTAACTCGCCTTGATCGTTGGGAACCGGAGCTGAATGAAGCCATAC
CAAACGACGAGCGTGACACCACGATGCCTGTAGCAATGGCAACAACGTTGCGCAAACTATTAACTGGCGA
ACTACTTACTCTAGCTTCCCGGCAACAATTAATAGACTGGATGGAGGCGGATAAAGTTGCAGGACCACTT
CTGCGCTCGGCCCTTCCGGCTGGCTGGTTTATTGCTGATAAATCTGGAGCCGGTGAGCGTGGGTCTCGCG
GTATCATTGCAGCACTGGGGCCAGATGGTAAGCCCTCCCGTATCGTAGTTATCTACACGACGGGGAGTCA
GGCAACTATGGATGAACGAAATAGACAGATCGCTGAGATAGGTGCCTCACTGATTAAGCATTGGTAACTG
TCAGACCAAGTTTACTCATATATACTTTAGATTGATTTAAAACTTCATTTTTAATTTAAAAGGATCTAGG
TGAAGATCCTTTTTGATAATCTCATGACCAAAATCCCTTAACGTGAGTTTTCGTTCCACTGAGCGTCAGA
CCCCGTAGAAAAGATCAAAGGATCTTCTTGAGATCCTTTTTTTCTGCGCGTAATCTGCTGCTTGCAAACA
AAAAAACCACCGCTACCAGCGGTGGTTTGTTTGCCGGATCAAGAGCTACCAACTCTTTTTCCGAAGGTAA
CTGGCTTCAGCAGAGCGCAGATACCAAATACTGTTCTTCTAGTGTAGCCGTAGTTAGGCCACCACTTCAA
GAACTCTGTAGCACCGCCTACATACCTCGCTCTGCTAATCCTGTTACCAGTGGCTGCTGCCAGTGGCGAT
AAGTCGTGTCTTACCGGGTTGGACTCAAGACGATAGTTACCGGATAAGGCGCAGCGGTCGGGCTGAACGG
GGGGTTCGTGCACACAGCCCAGCTTGGAGCGAACGACCTACACCGAACTGAGATACCTACAGCGTGAGCT
ATGAGAAAGCGCCACGCTTCCCGAAGGGAGAAAGGCGGACAGGTATCCGGTAAGCGGCAGGGTCGGAACA
GGAGAGCGCACGAGGGAGCTTCCAGGGGGAAACGCCTGGTATCTTTATAGTCCTGTCGGGTTTCGCCACC
TCTGACTTGAGCGTCGATTTTTGTGATGCTCGTCAGGGGGGCGGAGCCTATGGAAAAACGCCAGCAACGC
GGCCTTTTTACGGTTCCTGGCCTTTTGCTGGCCTTTTGCTCACATGTTCTTTCCTGCGTTATCCCCTGAT
TCTGTGGATAACCGTATTACCGCCTTTG
Features (pLannotate 1.2.2; 30 found; start..end, strand, type, name):
      1..69      +  rep_origin     RSF ori (fragment): Plasmids containing the RSF 1030 origin of replication can be propagated in E. coli cells that contain additional plasmids with compatible origins.
     71..163     +  CDS            lacI (fragment): lac repressor; lacI; The lac repressor binds to the lac operator to inhibit transcription in E. coli. This inhibition can be relieved by adding lactose or isopropyl-β-D-thiogalactopyranoside (IPTG).
    176..197     +  protein_bind   CAP binding site: CAP binding activates transcription in the presence of cAMP. E. coli catabolite activator protein
    212..242     +  promoter       lac promoter: promoter for the E. coli lac operon
    250..266     +  protein_bind   lac operator: The lac repressor binds to the lac operator to inhibit transcription in E. coli. This inhibition can be relieved by adding lactose or isopropyl-β-D-thiogalactopyranoside (IPTG). lac repressor encoded by lacI
    311..329     +  promoter       T3 promoter: promoter for bacteriophage T3 RNA polymerase
    357..583     +  promoter       RSV promoter: Rous sarcoma virus enhancer/promoter
    584..764     +  LTR            5' LTR (truncated): truncated 5' long terminal repeat (LTR) from HIV-1
    811..936     +  misc_feature   HIV-1 Ψ: packaging signal of human immunodeficiency virus type 1
    920..1283    +  CDS            HIV-1 gag (fragment): gag protein from human immunodeficiency virus 1; gag
   1429..1662    +  misc_feature   RRE: The Rev response element (RRE) of HIV-1 allows for Rev-dependent mRNA export from the nucleus to the cytoplasm.
   2039..2139    +  CDS            Rev (fragment): human immunodeficiency virus 1 (HIV-1) Rev protein; rev; enhances nuclear export of unspliced and incompletely spliced viral mRNAs
   2180..2274    +  promoter       H1-2O2 promoter: doxycycline-inducible variant of the human H1 RNA promoter (Henriksen et al., 2007)
   2375..2492    +  misc_feature   cPPT/CTS: central polypurine tract and central termination sequence of HIV-1
   2541..3051    +  promoter       hPGK promoter: human phosphoglycerate kinase 1 promoter
   3060..3632    +  intron         β-globin intron: intron from rabbit β-globin gene
   3687..3705    +  promoter       T7 promoter: promoter for bacteriophage T7 RNA polymerase
   3716..4336    +  CDS            tetR: TETR2_ECOLX - Experimental evidence at protein level: Swiss-Prot protein existence level 1. TetR is the repressor of the tetracycline resistance element; its N-terminal region forms a helix-turn-helix structure and binds DNA. Binding of tetracycline to TetR reduces the repressor affinity for the tetracycline resistance gene (tetA) promoter operator sites. From Escherichia coli.
   4482..4944    +  misc_feature   IRES: internal ribosome entry site (IRES) of the encephalomyocarditis virus (EMCV)
   4964..5563    +  CDS            PuroR: puromycin N-acetyltransferase; pac from Streptomyces alboniger; confers resistance to puromycin
   5606..5689    +  CDS            nef (fragment): NEF_HV1Z2 - Experimental evidence at protein level: Swiss-Prot protein existence level 1. Extracellular Nef protein targets CD4(+) T-lymphocytes for apoptosis by interacting with CXCR4 surface receptors. From Human immunodeficiency virus type 1 group M subtype D (isolate Z2/CDC-Z34) (HIV-1).
   5691..5924    +  LTR            3' LTR (ΔU3): self-inactivating 3' long terminal repeat (LTR) from HIV-1
   5996..6117    +  polyA_signal   SV40 poly(A) signal: SV40 polyadenylation signal
   6157..6292    +  rep_origin     SV40 ori: SV40 origin of replication
   6313..6331    -  promoter       T7 promoter: promoter for bacteriophage T7 RNA polymerase
   6339..6494    +  CDS            lacZα (fragment): LacZα fragment of β-galactosidase; lacZ fragment
   6499..6927    +  rep_origin     f1 ori (sequence partly withheld): f1 bacteriophage origin of replication; arrow indicates direction of (+) strand synthesis
   6980..7084    +  promoter       AmpR promoter: bla
   7085..7945    +  CDS            AmpR: β-lactamase; bla; confers resistance to ampicillin, carbenicillin, and related antibiotics
   8116..8704    +  rep_origin     ori: high-copy-number ColE1/pMB1/pBR322/pUC origin of replication
