[The description below was written by a language model from this plasmid's Addgene catalogue record and pLannotate feature annotations shown in this document.]
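Description:
inducible shSRP19_9 in pLKO tet on is an 8,816 bp third-generation-style, self-inactivating HIV-1 lentiviral RNAi vector built on the pLKO tet on backbone for doxycycline-inducible knockdown of human SRP19. In E. coli it is maintained at high copy through a ColE1/pUC-type origin and selected with ampicillin (AmpR, β-lactamase). An f1 origin, an SV40 origin and poly(A) signal, and remnants of lac/lacZα cloning sequences are also annotated in the backbone. The viral portion comprises an RSV promoter fused to a truncated 5' LTR, which drives transcription of the genomic RNA in packaging cells, followed by the Ψ packaging signal with a gag fragment, the Rev response element for Rev-dependent nuclear export, the cPPT/CTS, and a ΔU3 3' LTR that inactivates LTR promoter activity after integration.

The payload is an "all-in-one" inducible system. The SRP19-targeting hairpin is placed downstream of the H1-2O2 promoter, a variant of the human H1 RNA polymerase III promoter carrying tet operator sites; the hairpin itself is not separately annotated in the feature table. A second cassette uses the human PGK promoter with a rabbit β-globin intron to express TetR, followed by an EMCV IRES and the puromycin N-acetyltransferase gene, so repressor and selection marker come from one transcript. Without drug, TetR binds the operators and blocks shRNA transcription. Doxycycline releases TetR and permits hairpin expression. Transduced mammalian cells are selected with puromycin, yielding stable lines in which SRP19 depletion can be switched on. The associated study examined SRP19 and the protein secretion machinery as a vulnerability in cancers with APC loss.
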