Addgene plasmid #233289: inducible shSRP19_9 in pLKO tet on
Purpose: Dox inducible expression of SRP19 shRNA
Depositing lab: Sefi Rosenbluh. Depositing organization: Monash University. Publication: SRP19 and the protein secretion machinery is a targetable vulnerability in cancers with APC loss. Xi X, Liu L, Tuano N, Tailhades J, Mouradov D, Steen J, Sieber O, Cryle M, Nguyen-Dumont T, Segelov E, Rosenbluh J. Proc Natl Acad Sci U S A. 2025 Apr 15;122(15):e2409677122. doi: 10.1073/pnas.2409677122. Epub 2025 Apr 10. PubMed 40208946.
Backbone
  Vector backbone: pLKO tet on
  Total vector size (bp): 8816
  Vector type: Mammalian Expression, Lentiviral, RNAi
  Selectable markers: Puromycin
Growth in bacteria
  Bacterial resistance: Ampicillin, 100 μg/mL
  Growth temperature: 37°C
  Growth strain: NEB Stable
  Copy number: High Copy
Gene/Insert
  Gene/Insert name: shSRP19
  gRNA/shRNA sequence: ATGAATGGAGACTTCTAATTT
  Species: H. sapiens (human)
  GenBank ID: SRP19
  Promoter: Dox
  Entrez Gene: SRP19
  Cloning method: Other
  Sequencing primers: 5′ CGGTATCGATCACGAGACTAGCC; 3′ GACGTGAAGAATGTGCGAGACCC
Terms and licenses: Academic/Nonprofit Terms; Industry Terms: Not Available to Industry
Depositor comments: Dox inducible expression of SRP19 targeting shRNA. Please visit https://doi.org/10.1101/2024.01.30.578083 for bioRxiv preprint.
How to cite: inducible shSRP19_9 in pLKO tet on was a gift from Sefi Rosenbluh (Addgene plasmid # 233289 ; http://n2t.net/addgene:233289 ; RRID:Addgene_233289)
